>Addgene plasmid #167887 | NAX_CAGGS_CAS9_m4_VPR_Puro | addgene full sequence | sequence record 354097 | Addgene NGS Result
GGGGCGGGGCGGGGCGAGGGGCGGGGCGGGGCGAGGCGGAGAGGTGCGGCGGCAGCCAATCAGAGCGGCG
CGCTCCGAAAGTTTCCTTTTATGGCGAGGCGGCGGCGGCGGCGGCCCTATAAAAAGCGAAGCGCGCGGCG
GGCGGGAGTCGCTGCGCGCTGCCTTCGCCCCGTGCCCCGCTCCGCCGCCGCCTCGCGCCGCCCGCCCCGG
CTCTGACTGACCGCGTTACTCCCACAGGTGAGCGGGCGGGACGGCCCTTCTCCTCCGGGCTGTAATTAGC
GCTTGGTTTAATGACGGCTTGTTTCTTTTCTGTGGCTGCGTGAAAGCCTTGAGGGGCTCCGGGAGGGCCC
TTTGTGCGGGGGGAGCGGCTCGGGGGGTGCGTGCGTGTGTGTGTGCGTGGGGAGCGCCGCGTGCGGCTCC
GCGCTGCCCGGCGGCTGTGAGCGCTGCGGGCGCGGCGCGGGGCTTTTTGCGCTCCGCAGTGTGCGCGAGG
GGAGCGCGGCCGGGGGCGGTGCCCCGCGGTGCGGGGGGGGCTGCGAGGGGAACAAAGGCTGCGTGCGGGG
TGTGTGCGTGGGGGGGTGAGCAGGGGGTGTGGGCGCGTCGGTCGGGCTGCAACCCCCCCTGCACCCCCCT
CCCCGAGTTGCTGAGCACGGCCCGGCTTCGGGTGCGGGGCTCCGTACGGGGCGTGGCGCGGGGCTCGCCG
TGCCGGGCGGGGGGTGGCGGCAGGTGGGGGTGCCGGGCGGGGCGGGGCCGCCTCGGGCCGGGGAGGGCTC
GGGGGAGGGGCGCGGCGGCCCCCGGAGCGCCGGCGGCTGTCGAGGCGCGGCGAGCCGCAGCCATTGCCTT
TTATGGTAATCGTGCGAGAGGGCGCAGGGACTTCCTTTGTCCCAAATCTGTGCGGAGCCGAAATCTGGGA
GGCGCCGCCGCACCCCCTCTAGCGGGCGCGGGGCGAAGCGGTGCGGCGCCGGCAGGAAGGAAATGGGCGG
GGAGGGCCTTCGTGCGTCGCCGCGCCGCCGTCCCCTTCTCCCTCTCCAGCCTCGGGGCTGTCCGCGGGGG
GACGGCTGCCTTCGGGGGGGACGGGGCAGGGCGGGGTTCGGCTTCTGGCGTGTGACCGGCGGCTCTAGAG
CCTCTGCTAACCATGTTCATGCCTTCTTCTTTTTCCTACAGCTCCTGGGCAACGTGCTGGTTATTGTGCT
GTCTCATCATTTTGGCAAAGAATCTAGATACCCTCGTAAAGGTCTAGAGCTAGCGAATTCGAATTTGCCA
CCATGGACAAGAAGTACTCCATTGGGCTCGCTATCGGCACAAACAGCGTCGGCTGGGCCGTCATTACGGA
CGAGTACAAGGTGCCGAGCAAAAAATTCAAAGTTCTGGGCAATACCGATCGCCACAGCATAAAGAAGAAC
CTCATTGGCGCCCTCCTGTTCGACTCCGGGGAGACGGCCGAAGCCACGCGGCTCAAAAGAACAGCACGGC
GCAGATATACCCGCAGAAAGAATCGGATCTGCTACCTGCAGGAGATCTTTAGTAATGAGATGGCTAAGGT
GGATGACTCTTTCTTCCATAGGCTGGAGGAGTCCTTTTTGGTGGAGGAGGATAAAAAGCACGAGCGCCAC
CCAATCTTTGGCAATATCGTGGACGAGGTGGCGTACCATGAAAAGTACCCAACCATATATCATCTGAGGA
AGAAGCTTGTAGACAGTACTGATAAGGCTGACTTGCGGTTGATCTATCTCGCGCTGGCGCATATGATCAA
ATTTCGGGGACACTTCCTCATCGAGGGGGACCTGAACCCAGACAACAGCGATGTCGACAAACTCTTTATC
CAACTGGTTCAGACTTACAATCAGCTTTTCGAAGAGAACCCGATCAACGCATCCGGAGTTGACGCCAAAG
CAATCCTGAGCGCTAGGCTGTCCAAATCCCGGCGGCTCGAAAACCTCATCGCACAGCTCCCTGGGGAGAA
GAAGAACGGCCTGTTTGGTAATCTTATCGCCCTGTCACTCGGGCTGACCCCCAACTTTAAATCTAACTTC
GACCTGGCCGAAGATGCCAAGCTTCAACTGAGCAAAGACACCTACGATGATGATCTCGACAATCTGCTGG
CCCAGATCGGCGACCAGTACGCAGACCTTTTTTTGGCGGCAAAGAACCTGTCAGACGCCATTCTGCTGAG
TGATATTCTGCGAGTGAACACGGAGATCACCAAAGCTCCGCTGAGCGCTAGTATGATCAAGCGCTATGAT
GAGCACCACCAAGACTTGACTTTGCTGAAGGCCCTTGTCAGACAGCAACTGCCTGAGAAGTACAAGGAAA
TTTTCTTCGATCAGTCTAAAAATGGCTACGCCGGATACATTGACGGCGGAGCAAGCCAGGAGGAATTTTA
CAAATTTATTAAGCCCATCTTGGAAAAAATGGACGGCACCGAGGAGCTGCTGGTAAAGCTTAACAGAGAA
GATCTGTTGCGCAAACAGCGCACTTTCGACAATGGAAGCATCCCCCACCAGATTCACCTGGGCGAACTGC
ACGCTATCCTCAGGCGGCAAGAGGATTTCTACCCCTTTTTGAAAGATAACAGGGAAAAGATTGAGAAAAT
CCTCACATTTCGGATACCCTACTATGTAGGCCCCCTCGCCCGGGGAAATTCCAGATTCGCGTGGATGACT
CGCAAATCAGAAGAGACCATCACTCCCTGGAACTTCGAGGAAGTCGTGGATAAGGGGGCCTCTGCCCAGT
CCTTCATCGAAAGGATGACTAACTTTGATAAAAATCTGCCTAACGAAAAGGTGCTTCCTAAACACTCTCT
GCTGTACGAGTACTTCACAGTTTATAACGAGCTCACCAAGGTCAAATACGTCACAGAAGGGATGAGAAAG
CCAGCATTCCTGTCTGGAGAGCAGAAGAAAGCTATCGTGGACCTCCTCTTCAAGACGAACCGGAAAGTTA
CCGTGAAACAGCTCAAAGAAGACTATTTCAAAAAGATTGAATGTTTCGACTCTGTTGAAATCAGCGGAGT
GGAGGATCGCTTCAACGCATCCCTGGGAACGTATCACGATCTCCTGAAAATCATTAAAGACAAGGACTTC
CTGGACAATGAGGAGAACGAGGACATTCTTGAGGACATTGTCCTCACCCTTACGTTGTTTGAAGATAGGG
AGATGATTGAAGAACGCTTGAAAACTTACGCTCATCTCTTCGACGACAAAGTCATGAAACAGCTCAAGAG
GCGCCGATATACAGGATGGGGGCGGCTGTCAAGAAAACTGATCAATGGGATCCGAGACAAGCAGAGTGGA
AAGACAATCCTGGATTTTCTTAAGTCCGATGGATTTGCCAACCGGAACTTCATGCAGTTGATCCATGATG
ACTCTCTCACCTTTAAGGAGGACATCCAGAAAGCACAAGTTTCTGGCCAGGGGGACAGTCTTCACGAGCA
CATCGCTAATCTTGCAGGTAGCCCAGCTATCAAAAAGGGAATACTGCAGACCGTTAAGGTCGTGGATGAA
CTCGTCAAAGTAATGGGAAGGCATAAGCCCGAGAATATCGTTATCGAGATGGCCCGAGAGAACCAAACTA
CCCAGAAGGGACAGAAGAACAGTAGGGAAAGGATGAAGAGGATTGAAGAGGGTATAAAAGAACTGGGGTC
CCAAATCCTTAAGGAACACCCAGTTGAAAACACCCAGCTTCAGAATGAGAAGCTCTACCTGTACTACCTG
CAGAACGGCAGGGACATGTACGTGGATCAGGAACTGGACATCAATCGGCTCTCCGACTACGACGTGGCTG
CTATCGTGCCCCAGTCTTTTCTCAAAGATGATTCTATTGATAATAAAGTGTTGACAAGATCCGATAAAGC
TAGAGGGAAGAGTGATAACGTCCCCTCAGAAGAAGTTGTCAAGAAAATGAAAAATTATTGGCGGCAGCTG
CTGAACGCCAAACTGATCACACAACGGAAGTTCGATAATCTGACTAAGGCTGAACGAGGTGGCCTGTCTG
AGTTGGATAAAGCCGGCTTCATCAAAAGGCAGCTTGTTGAGACACGCCAGATCACCAAGCACGTGGCCCA
AATTCTCGATTCACGCATGAACACCAAGTACGATGAAAATGACAAACTGATTCGAGAGGTGAAAGTTATT
ACTCTGAAGTCTAAGCTGGTCTCAGATTTCAGAAAGGACTTTCAGTTTTATAAGGTGAGAGAGATCAACA
ATTACCACCATGCGCATGATGCCTACCTGAATGCAGTGGTAGGCACTGCACTTATCAAAAAATATCCCAA
GCTTGAATCTGAATTTGTTTACGGAGACTATAAAGTGTACGATGTTAGGAAAATGATCGCAAAGTCTGAG
CAGGAAATAGGCAAGGCCACCGCTAAGTACTTCTTTTACAGCAATATTATGAATTTTTTCAAGACCGAGA
TTACACTGGCCAATGGAGAGATTCGGAAGCGACCACTTATCGAAACAAACGGAGAAACAGGAGAAATCGT
GTGGGACAAGGGTAGGGATTTCGCGACAGTCCGGAAGGTCCTGTCCATGCCGCAGGTGAACATCGTTAAA
AAGACCGAAGTACAGACCGGAGGCTTCTCCAAGGAAAGTATCCTCCCGAAAAGGAACAGCGACAAGCTGA
TCGCACGCAAAAAAGATTGGGACCCCAAGAAATACGGCGGATTCGATTCTCCTACAGTCGCTTACAGTGT
ACTGGTTGTGGCCAAAGTGGAGAAAGGGAAGTCTAAAAAACTCAAAAGCGTCAAGGAACTGCTGGGCATC
ACAATCATGGAGCGATCAAGCTTCGAAAAAAACCCCATCGACTTTCTCGAGGCGAAAGGATATAAAGAGG
TCAAAAAAGACCTCATCATTAAGCTTCCCAAGTACTCTCTCTTTGAGCTTGAAAACGGCCGGAAACGAAT
GCTCGCTAGTGCGGGCGAGCTGCAGAAAGGTAACGAGCTGGCACTGCCCTCTAAATACGTTAATTTCTTG
TATCTGGCCAGCCACTATGAAAAGCTCAAAGGGTCTCCCGAAGATAATGAGCAGAAGCAGCTGTTCGTGG
AACAACACAAACACTACCTTGATGAGATCATCGAGCAAATAAGCGAATTCTCCAAAAGAGTGATCCTCGC
CGACGCTAACCTCGATAAGGTGCTTTCTGCTTACAATAAGCACAGGGATAAGCCCATCAGGGAGCAGGCA
GAAAACATTATCCACTTGTTTACTCTGACCAACTTGGGCGCGCCTGCAGCCTTCAAGTACTTCGACACCA
CCATAGACAGAAAGCGGTACACCTCTACAAAGGAGGTCCTGGACGCCACACTGATTCATCAGTCAATTAC
GGGGCTCTATGAAACAAGAATCGACCTCTCTCAGCTCGGTGGAGACAGCAGGGCTGACCCCAAGAAGAAG
AGGAAGGTGGAGGCCAGCGGTTCCGGACGGGCTGACGCATTGGACGATTTTGATCTGGATATGCTGGGAA
GTGACGCCCTCGATGATTTTGACCTTGACATGCTTGGTTCGGATGCCCTTGATGACTTTGACCTCGACAT
GCTCGGCAGTGACGCCCTTGATGATTTCGACCTGGACATGCTGATTAACTCTAGAAGTTCCGGATCTCCG
AAAAAGAAACGCAAAGTTGGTAGCCAGTACCTGCCCGACACCGACGACCGGCACCGGATCGAGGAAAAGC
GGAAGCGGACCTACGAGACATTCAAGAGCATCATGAAGAAGTCCCCCTTCAGCGGCCCCACCGACCCTAG
ACCTCCACCTAGAAGAATCGCCGTGCCCAGCAGATCCAGCGCCAGCGTGCCAAAACCTGCCCCCCAGCCT
TACCCCTTCACCAGCAGCCTGAGCACCATCAACTACGACGAGTTCCCTACCATGGTGTTCCCCAGCGGCC
AGATCTCTCAGGCCTCTGCTCTGGCTCCAGCCCCTCCTCAGGTGCTGCCTCAGGCTCCTGCTCCTGCACC
AGCTCCAGCCATGGTGTCTGCACTGGCTCAGGCACCAGCACCCGTGCCTGTGCTGGCTCCTGGACCTCCA
CAGGCTGTGGCTCCACCAGCCCCTAAACCTACACAGGCCGGCGAGGGCACACTGTCTGAAGCTCTGCTGC
AGCTGCAGTTCGACGACGAGGATCTGGGAGCCCTGCTGGGAAACAGCACCGATCCTGCCGTGTTCACCGA
CCTGGCCAGCGTGGACAACAGCGAGTTCCAGCAGCTGCTGAACCAGGGCATCCCTGTGGCCCCTCACACC
ACCGAGCCCATGCTGATGGAATACCCCGAGGCCATCACCCGGCTCGTGACAGGCGCTCAGAGGCCTCCTG
ATCCAGCTCCTGCCCCTCTGGGAGCACCAGGCCTGCCTAATGGACTGCTGTCTGGCGACGAGGACTTCAG
CTCTATCGCCGACATGGACTTCTCCGCACTGCTGGGTAGCGGATCGGGATCTCGGGATTCCAGGGAAGGG
ATGTTTTTGCCGAAGCCTGAGGCCGGCTCCGCTATTAGTGACGTGTTTGAGGGCCGCGAGGTGTGCCAGC
CAAAACGAATCCGGCCATTTCATCCTCCAGGAAGTCCATGGGCCAACCGCCCACTCCCCGCCAGCCTCGC
ACCAACACCAACCGGTCCAGTACATGAGCCAGTCGGGTCACTGACCCCGGCACCAGTCCCTCAGCCACTG
GATCCAGCGCCCGCAGTGACTCCCGAGGCCAGTCACCTGTTGGAGGATCCCGATGAAGAGACGAGCCAGG
CTGTCAAAGCCCTTCGGGAGATGGCCGATACTGTGATTCCCCAGAAGGAAGAGGCTGCAATCTGTGGCCA
AATGGACCTTTCCCATCCGCCCCCAAGGGGCCATCTGGATGAGCTGACAACCACACTTGAGTCCATGACC
GAGGATCTGAACCTGGACTCACCCCTGACCCCGGAATTGAACGAGATTCTGGATACCTTCCTGAACGACG
AGTGCCTCTTGCATGCCATGCATATCAGCACAGGACTGTCCATCTTCGACACATCTCTGTTTTGAGTTTA
AACGGGGGAGGCTAACTGAAACACGGAAGGAGACAATACCGGAAGGAACCCGCGCTATGACGGCAATAAA
AAGACAGAATAAAACGCACGGGTGTTGGGTCGTTTGTTCATAAACGCGGGGTTCGGTCCCAGGGCTGGCA
CTCTGTCGATACCCCACCGAGACCCCATTGGGGCCAATACGCCCGCGTTTCTTCCTTTTCCCCACCCCAC
CCCCCAAGTTCGGGTGAAGGCCCAGGGCTCGCAGCCAACGTCGGGGCGGCAGGCCCTGCCATAGCAGATC
TGCGAAATCGGATCCGCGGCCGCACTGATTCTAGCTGCAGAGGCTCCGGTGCCCGTCAGTGGGCAGAGCG
CACATCGCCCACAGTCCCCGAGAAGTTGGGGGGAGGGGTCGGCAATTGAACCGGTGCCTAGAGAAGGTGG
CGCGGGGTAAACTGGGAAAGTGATGTCGTGTACTGGCTCCGCCTTTTTCCCGAGGGTGGGGGAGAACCGT
ATATAAGTGCAGTAGTCGCCGTGAACGTTCTTTTTCGCAACGGGTTTGCCGCCAGAACACAGGATCCTCG
AGCCACCATGACCGAGTACAAGCCCACGGTGCGCCTCGCCACCCGCGACGACGTCCCCCGGGCCGTACGC
ACCCTCGCCGCCGCGTTCGCCGACTACCCCGCCACGCGCCACACCGTCGACCCGGACCGCCACATCGAGC
GGGTCACCGAGCTGCAAGAACTCTTCCTCACGCGCGTCGGGCTCGACATCGGCAAGGTGTGGGTCGCGGA
CGACGGCGCCGCGGTGGCGGTCTGGACCACGCCGGAGAGCGTCGAAGCGGGGGCGGTGTTCGCCGAGATC
GGCCCGCGCATGGCCGAGTTGAGCGGTTCCCGGCTGGCCGCGCAGCAACAGATGGAAGGCCTCCTGGCGC
CGCACCGGCCCAAGGAGCCCGCGTGGTTCCTGGCCACCGTCGGCGTCTCGCCCGACCACCAGGGCAAGGG
TCTGGGCAGCGCCGTCGTGCTCCCCGGAGTGGAGGCGGCCGAGCGCGCCGGGGTGCCCGCCTTCCTGGAG
ACCTCCGCGCCCCGCAACCTCCCCTTCTACGAGCGGCTCGGCTTCACCGTCACCGCCGACGTCGAGGTGC
CCGAAGGACCGCGCACCTGGTGCATGACCCGCAAGCCCGGTGCCTGAATCTAGTGTCGACAAGTTAACTT
GTTTATTGCAGCTTATAATGGTTACAAATAAAGCAATAGCATCACAAATTTCACAAATAAAGCATTTTTT
TCACTGCATTCTAGTTGTGGTTTGTCCAAACTCATCAATGTATCTTATCATGTCTGGAATTGACTCAAAT
GATGTCAATTAGTCTATCAGAAGCTCATCTGGTCTCCCTTCCGGGGGACAAGACATCCCTGTTTAATATT
TAAACAGCAGTGTTCCCAAACTGGGTTCTTATATCCCTTGCTCTGGTCAACCAGGTTGCAGGGTTTCCTG
TCCTCACAGGAACGAAGTCCCTAAAGAAACAGTGGCAGCCAGGTTTAGCCCCGGAATTGACTGGATTCCT
TTTTTAGGGCCCATTGGTATGGCTTTTTCCCCGTATCCCCCCAGGTGTCTGCAGGCTCAAAGAGCAGCGA
GAAGCGTTCAGAGGAAAGCGATCCCGTGCCACCTTCCCCGTGCCCGGGCTGTCCCCGCACGCTGCCGGCT
CGGGGATGCGGGGGGAGCGCCGGACCGGAGCGGAGCCCCGGGCGGCTCGCTGCTGCCCCCTAGCGGGGGA
GGGACGTAATTACATCCCTGGGGGCTTTGGGGGGGGGCTGTCCCTGATATCTATAACAAGAAAATATATA
TATAATAAGTTATCACGTAAGTAGAACATGAAATAACAATATAATTATCGTATGAGTTAAATCTTAAAAG
TCACGTAAAAGATAATCATGCGTCATTTTGACTCACGCGGTCGTTATAGTTCAAAATCAGTGACACTTAC
CGCATTGACAAGCACGCCTCACGGGAGCTCCAAGCGGCGACTGAGATGTCCTAAATGCACAGCGACGGAT
TCGCGCTATTTAGAAAGAGAGAGCAATATTTCAAGAATGCATGCGTCAATTTTACGCAGACTATCTTTCT
AGGGTTAATCTAGCTGCATCAGGATCATATCGTCGGGTCTTTTTTCCGGCTCAGTCATCGCCCAAGCTGG
CGCTATCTGGGCATCGGGGAGGAAGAAGCCCGTGCCTTTTCCCGCGAGGTTGAAGCGGCATGGAAAGAGT
TTGCCGAGGATGACTGCTGCTGCATTGACGTTGAGCGAAAACGCACGTTTACCATGATGATTCGGGAAGG
TGTGGCCATGCACGCCTTTAACGGTGAACTGTTCGTTCAGGCCACCTGGGATACCAGTTCGTCGCGGCTT
TTCCGGACACAGTTCCGGATGGTCAGCCCGAAGCGCATCAGCAACCCGAACAATACCGGCGACAGCCGGA
ACTGCCGTGCCGGTGTGCAGATTAATGACAGCGGTGCGGCGCTGGGATATTACGTCAGCGAGGACGGGTA
TCCTGGCTGGATGCCGCAGAAATGGACATGGATACCCCGTGAGTTACCCGGCGGGCGCGCTTGGCGTAAT
CATGGTCATAGCTGTTTCCTGTGTGAAATTGTTATCCGCTCACAATTCCACACAACATACGAGCCGGAAG
CATAAAGTGTAAAGCCTGGGGTGCCTAATGAGTGAGCTAACTCACATTAATTGCGTTGCGCTCACTGCCC
GCTTTCCAGTCGGGAAACCTGTCGTGCCAGCTGCATTAATGAATCGGCCAACGCGCGGGGAGAGGCGGTT
TGCGTATTGGGCGCTCTTCCGCTTCCTCGCTCACTGACTCGCTGCGCTCGGTCGTTCGGCTGCGGCGAGC
GGTATCAGCTCACTCAAAGGCGGTAATACGGTTATCCACAGAATCAGGGGATAACGCAGGAAAGAACATG
TGAGCAAAAGGCCAGCAAAAGGCCAGGAACCGTAAAAAGGCCGCGTTGCTGGCGTTTTTCCATAGGCTCC
GCCCCCCTGACGAGCATCACAAAAATCGACGCTCAAGTCAGAGGTGGCGAAACCCGACAGGACTATAAAG
ATACCAGGCGTTTCCCCCTGGAAGCTCCCTCGTGCGCTCTCCTGTTCCGACCCTGCCGCTTACCGGATAC
CTGTCCGCCTTTCTCCCTTCGGGAAGCGTGGCGCTTTCTCATAGCTCACGCTGTAGGTATCTCAGTTCGG
TGTAGGTCGTTCGCTCCAAGCTGGGCTGTGTGCACGAACCCCCCGTTCAGCCCGACCGCTGCGCCTTATC
CGGTAACTATCGTCTTGAGTCCAACCCGGTAAGACACGACTTATCGCCACTGGCAGCAGCCACTGGTAAC
AGGATTAGCAGAGCGAGGTATGTAGGCGGTGCTACAGAGTTCTTGAAGTGGTGGCCTAACTACGGCTACA
CTAGAAGAACAGTATTTGGTATCTGCGCTCTGCTGAAGCCAGTTACCTTCGGAAAAAGAGTTGGTAGCTC
TTGATCCGGCAAACAAACCACCGCTGGTAGCGGTGGTTTTTTTGTTTGCAAGCAGCAGATTACGCGCAGA
AAAAAAGGATCTCAAGAAGATCCTTTGATCTTTTCTACGGGGTCTGACGCTCAGTGGAACGAAAACTCAC
GTTAAGGGATTTTGGTCATGAGATTATCAAAAAGGATCTTCACCTAGATCCTTTTAAATTAAAAATGAAG
TTTTAAATCAATCTAAAGTATATATGAGTAAACTTGGTCTGACAGTTACCAATGCTTAATCAGTGAGGCA
CCTATCTCAGCGATCTGTCTATTTCGTTCATCCATAGTTGCCTGACTCCCCGTCGTGTAGATAACTACGA
TACGGGAGGGCTTACCATCTGGCCCCAGTGCTGCAATGATACCGCGAGACCCACGCTCACCGGCTCCAGA
TTTATCAGCAATAAACCAGCCAGCCGGAAGGGCCGAGCGCAGAAGTGGTCCTGCAACTTTATCCGCCTCC
ATCCAGTCTATTAATTGTTGCCGGGAAGCTAGAGTAAGTAGTTCGCCAGTTAATAGTTTGCGCAACGTTG
TTGCCATTGCTACAGGCATCGTGGTGTCACGCTCGTCGTTTGGTATGGCTTCATTCAGCTCCGGTTCCCA
ACGATCAAGGCGAGTTACATGATCCCCCATGTTGTGCAAAAAAGCGGTTAGCTCCTTCGGTCCTCCGATC
GTTGTCAGAAGTAAGTTGGCCGCAGTGTTATCACTCATGGTTATGGCAGCACTGCATAATTCTCTTACTG
TCATGCCATCCGTAAGATGCTTTTCTGTGACTGGTGAGTACTCAACCAAGTCATTCTGAGAATAGTGTAT
GCGGCGACCGAGTTGCTCTTGCCCGGCGTCAATACGGGATAATACCGCGCCACATAGCAGAACTTTAAAA
GTGCTCATCATTGGAAAACGTTCTTCGGGGCGAAAACTCTCAAGGATCTTACCGCTGTTGAGATCCAGTT
CGATGTAACCCACTCGTGCACCCAACTGATCTTCAGCATCTTTTACTTTCACCAGCGTTTCTGGGTGAGC
AAAAACAGGAAGGCAAAATGCCGCAAAAAAGGGAATAAGGGCGACACGGAAATGTTGAATACTCATACTC
TTCCTTTTTCAATATTATTGAAGCATTTATCAGGGTTATTGTCTCATGAGCGGATACATATTTGAATGTA
TTTAGAAAAATAAACAAATAGGGGTTCCGCGCACATTTCCCCGAAAAGTGCCACCTAAATTGTAAGCGTT
AATATTTTGTTAAAATTCGCGTTAAATTTTTGTTAAATCAGCTCATTTTTTAACCAATAGGCCGAAATCG
GCAAAATCCCTTATAAATCAAAAGAATAGACCGAGATAGGGT
[37 nt withheld, positions 11873-11909]
AAAGAACGTGGACTCCAACGTCAAAGG
[49 nt withheld, positions 11937-11985]
T
[91 nt withheld, positions 11987-12077]
G
[124 nt withheld, positions 12079-12202]
CCCATTCGCCATTCAGGCTGCGCAACTGTTGGGAAGGGCGATCGGTGCGGGCCTCTTCGCTATTACGCCA
GCTGGCGAAAGGGGGATGTGCTGCAAGGCGATTAAGTTGGGTAACGCCAGGGTTTTCCCAGTCACGACGT
TGTAAAACGACGGCCAGTGAGCGCGCCTCGTTCATTCACGTTTTTGAACCCGTGGAGGACGGGCAGACTC
GCGGTGCAAATGTGTTTTACAGCGTGATGGAGCAGATGAAGATGCTCGACACGCTGCAGAACACGCAGCT
AGATTAACCCTAGAAAGATAATCATATTGTGACGTACGTTAAAGATAATCATGTGTAAAATTGACGCATG
TGTTTTATCGGTCTGTATATCGAGGTTTATTTATTAATTTGAATAGATATTAAGTTTTATTATATTTACA
CTTACATACTAATAATAAATTCAACAAACAATTTATTTATGTTTATTTATTTATTAAAAAAAACAAAAAC
TCAAAATTTCTTCTATAAAGTAACAAAACTTTTATGAGGGACAGCCCCCCCCCAAAGCCCCCAGGGATGT
AATTACGTCCCTCCCCCGCTAGGGGGCAGCAGCGAGCCGCCCGGGGCTCCGCTCCGGTCCGGCGCTCCCC
CCGCATCCCCGAGCCGGCAGCGTGCGGGGACAGCCCGGGCACGGGGAAGGTGGCACGGGATCGCTTTCCT
CTGAACGCTTCTCGCTGCTCTTTGAGCCTGCAGACACCTGGGGGGATACGGGGAAAAGGCCTCCACGGCC
GACATTGATTATTGACTAGTTATTAATAGTAATCAATTACGGGGTCATTAGTTCATAGCCCATATATGGA
GTTCCGCGTTACATAACTTACGGTAAATGGCCCGCCTGGCTGACCGCCCAACGACCCCCGCCCATTGACG
TCAATAATGACGTATGTTCCCATAGTAACGCCAATAGGGACTTTCCATTGACGTCAATGGGTGGAGTATT
TACGGTAAACTGCCCACTTGGCAGTACATCAAGTGTATCATATGCCAAGTACGCCCCCTATTGACGTCAA
TGACGGTAAATGGCCCGCCTGGCATTATGCCCAGTACATGACCTTATGGGACTTTCCTACTTGGCAGTAC
ATCTACGTATTAGTCATCGCTATTACCATGGTCGAGGTGAGCCCCACGTTCTGCTTCACTCTCCCCATCT
CCCCCCCCTCCCCACCCCCAATTTTGTATTTATTTATTTTTTAATTATTTTGTGCAGCGATGGGGGCGGG
GGGGGGGGGGGGGCGC
Features (pLannotate 1.2.2; 22 found; start..end, strand, type, name):
    145..1161    +  intron         chimeric intron: chimera between introns from chicken β-actin and rabbit β-globin
   1263..5366    +  CDS            Cas9m4: catalytically dead mutant of the Cas9 endonuclease from the Streptococcus pyogenes Type II CRISPR/Cas system RNA-guided DNA-binding protein that lacks endonuclease activity due to the mutations D10A, D839A, H840A, and N863A (Mali et al., 2013)
   5625..6404    +  CDS            RELA (fragment): TF65_HUMAN - Also known as NFKB3. Experimental evidence at protein level: Swiss-Prot protein existence level 1. NF-kappa-B is a pleiotropic transcription factor present in almost all cell types and is the endpoint of a series of signal transduction events that are initiated by a vast array of stimuli related to many biological processes such as inflammation, immunity, differentiation, cell growth, tumorigenesis and apoptosis. NF-kappa-B is a homo- or heterodimeric complex formed by the Rel-like domain- containing proteins RELA/p65, RELB, NFKB1/p105, NFKB1/p50, REL and NFKB2/p52. The heterodime
   6423..6992    +  CDS            Rta AD: transcriptional activation domain from the human herpesvirus 4 (Epstein-Barr virus) replication and transcription activator Rta/BRLF1 (Hardwick et al., 1992; Chavez et al., 2015)
   7061..7109    +  polyA_signal   HSV TK poly(A) signal: herpes simplex virus thymidine kinase polyadenylation signal (Cole and Stacy, 1985)
   7341..7552    +  promoter       EF-1α core promoter: core promoter for human elongation factor EF-1α
   7568..8167    +  CDS            PuroR: puromycin N-acetyltransferase; pac from Streptomyces alboniger; confers resistance to puromycin
   8186..8307    +  polyA_signal   SV40 poly(A) signal: SV40 polyadenylation signal
   8325..8417    +  ncRNA          G-CSF SLDE: Accession: RF00183 - G-CSF factor stem-loop destabilising element (SLDE)
   9114..9581    +  CDS            B (fragment): PORTL_LAMBD - Experimental evidence at protein level: Swiss-Prot protein existence level 1. Forms the portal vertex of the capsid (PubMed:6228056, PubMed:6232391). This portal plays critical roles in head assembly, genome packaging, neck/tail attachment, and genome ejection (Probable). The portal protein multimerizes as a single ring-shaped homododecamer arranged around a central channel (PubMed:6232391). Binds to the terminase subunits to form the packaging machine (PubMed:7799432). From Escherichia phage lambda (Bacteriophage lambda).
   9617..9639    -  protein_bind   lac operator (fragment): The lac repressor binds to the lac operator to inhibit transcription in E. coli. This inhibition can be relieved by adding lactose or isopropyl-β-D-thiogalactopyranoside (IPTG). lac repressor encoded by lacI
   9643..9673    -  promoter       lac promoter: promoter for the E. coli lac operon
   9688..9709    -  protein_bind   CAP binding site: CAP binding activates transcription in the presence of cAMP. E. coli catabolite activator protein
   9722..9814    -  CDS            lacI (fragment): lac repressor; lacI; The lac repressor binds to the lac operator to inhibit transcription in E. coli. This inhibition can be relieved by adding lactose or isopropyl-β-D-thiogalactopyranoside (IPTG).
   9997..10585   -  rep_origin     ori: high-copy-number ColE1/pMB1/pBR322/pUC origin of replication
  10756..11616   -  CDS            AmpR: β-lactamase; bla; confers resistance to ampicillin, carbenicillin, and related antibiotics
  11617..11721   -  promoter       AmpR promoter: bla
  11774..12202   -  rep_origin     f1 ori (sequence partly withheld): f1 bacteriophage origin of replication; arrow indicates direction of (+) strand synthesis
  12207..12362   -  CDS            lacZα (fragment): LacZα fragment of β-galactosidase; lacZ fragment
  12364..12483   +  CDS            B (fragment): PORTL_LAMBD - Experimental evidence at protein level: Swiss-Prot protein existence level 1. Forms the portal vertex of the capsid (PubMed:6228056, PubMed:6232391). This portal plays critical roles in head assembly, genome packaging, neck/tail attachment, and genome ejection (Probable). The portal protein multimerizes as a single ring-shaped homododecamer arranged around a central channel (PubMed:6232391). Binds to the terminase subunits to form the packaging machine (PubMed:7799432). From Escherichia phage lambda (Bacteriophage lambda).
  12973..13352   +  enhancer       CMV enhancer: human cytomegalovirus immediate early enhancer
  13354..144     +  promoter       chicken β-actin promoter (across the origin): No description available
