[The description below was written by a language model from this plasmid's Addgene catalogue record and pLannotate feature annotations shown in this document.]
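Description:
NAX_CAGGS_CAS9_m4_VPR_Puro is a 13.5 kb PiggyBac-compatible mammalian expression plasmid, built on the pB-CAGGS backbone, that delivers the CRISPR activator dCas9-VPR. In bacteria it is maintained by a high-copy ColE1/pUC-type origin and selected with ampicillin through the β-lactamase gene. An f1 origin and remnants of a lac promoter/lacZα cloning region are also present. The annotated feature table does not call out the PiggyBac terminal repeats themselves. The transposon compatibility is therefore taken from the catalogue description, and the short hits to lambda phage portal protein are probably just backbone-derived filler sequence.

The main expression unit is driven by the composite CAGGS promoter, made up of the CMV immediate-early enhancer, the chicken β-actin promoter and a chimeric β-actin/β-globin intron, which gives strong, broadly active transcription in mammalian cells. It drives Cas9m4, a Streptococcus pyogenes Cas9 carrying D10A, D839A, H840A and N863A, so that it still binds DNA under guide RNA direction but cannot cut it. Fused downstream are activation domains from human RELA (p65) and Epstein-Barr virus Rta. The VP64 portion of the tripartite VPR activator is not annotated separately, though an unannotated gap lies between Cas9 and p65. The transcript ends at an HSV TK polyadenylation signal. A second cassette uses the EF-1α core promoter to express puromycin N-acetyltransferase with an SV40 poly(A) signal, allowing selection of stably modified cells.

No guide RNA cassette is annotated, so guides would have to be supplied separately. With PiggyBac transposase provided in trans, the construct is suited to generating puromycin-selected cell lines with integrated dCas9-VPR for programmable activation of endogenous genes.
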