Addgene plasmid #167887: NAX_CAGGS_CAS9_m4_VPR_Puro
Purpose: PiggyBac compatible plasmid expressing dCas9-VPR
Depositing lab: Alejandro Chavez & Nan Cher Yeo. Depositing organization: Columbia University. Publication: Generation and application of a versatile CRISPR toolkit for mammalian cell engineering. Nghi Dang , Alissa Lance-Byrne, Angela Tung, Xiaoge Guo, Ryan J Cecchi, Joanna Buchthal, Alejandro Chavez, Nan Cher Yeo. Synthetic Biology, Volume 6, Issue 1, 2021 10.1093/synbio/ysab033.
Backbone
  Vector backbone: pB-CAGGS
  Vector type: CRISPR
  Selectable markers: Puromycin
Growth in bacteria
  Bacterial resistance: Ampicillin, 100 μg/mL
  Growth temperature: 30°C
  Growth strain: NEB Stable
  Copy number: High Copy
Gene/Insert
  Gene/Insert name: dCas9-VPR
  Species: Synthetic
  Mutation: D10A, D839A, H840A, N863A
  Cloning method: Gibson Cloning
Terms and licenses: Academic/Nonprofit Terms; Industry Terms: Not Available to Industry
How to cite: NAX_CAGGS_CAS9_m4_VPR_Puro was a gift from Alejandro Chavez & Nan Cher Yeo (Addgene plasmid # 167887 ; http://n2t.net/addgene:167887 ; RRID:Addgene_167887)
